>Addgene plasmid #218126 | pJM185A | addgene full sequence | sequence record 430197 | Addgene NGS Result
TCAGATCCTTCCGTATTTAGCCAGTATGTTCTCTAGTGTGGTTCGTTGTTTTTGCGTGAGCCATGAGAAC
GAACCATTGAGATCATGCTTACTTTGCATGTCACTCAAAAATTTTGCCTCAAAACTGGTGAGCTGAATTT
TTGCAGTTAAAGCATCGTGTAGTGTTTTTCTTAGTCCGTTACGTAGGTAGGAATCTGATGTAATGGTTGT
TGGTATTTTGTCACCATTCATTTTTATCTGGTTGTTCTCAAGTTCGGTTACGAGATCCATTTGTCTATCT
AGTTCAACTTGGAAAATCAACGTATCAGTCGGGCGGCCTCGCTTATCAACCACCAATTTCATATTGCTGT
AAGTGTTTAAATCTTTACTTATTGGTTTCAAAACCCATTGGTTAAGCCTTTTAAACTCATGGTAGTTATT
TTCAAGCATTAACATGAACTTAAATTCATCAAGGCTAATCTCTATATTTGCCTTGTGAGTTTTCTTTTGT
GTTAGTTCTTTTAATAACCACTCATAAATCCTCATAGAGTATTTGTTTTCAAAAGACTTAACATGTTCCA
GATTATATTTTATGAATTTTTTTAACTGGAAAAGATAAGGCAATATCTCTTCACTAAAAACTAATTCTAA
TTTTTCGCTTGAGAACTTGGCATAGTTTGTCCACTGGAAAATCTCAAAGCCTTTAACCAAAGGATTCCTG
ATTTCCACAGTTCTCGTCATCAGCTCTCTGGTTGCTTTAGCTAATACACCATAAGCATTTTCCCTACTGA
TGTTCATCATCTGAGCGTATTGGTTATAAGTGAACGATACCGTCCGTTCTTTCCTTGTAGGGTTTTCAAT
CGTGGGGTTGAGTAGTGCCACACAGCATAAAATTAGCTTGGTTTCATGCTCCGTTAAGTCATAGCGACTA
ATCGCTAGTTCATTTGCTTTGAAAACAACTAATTCAGACATACATCTCAATTGGTCTAGGTAATTTTAAT
CACTATACCAATTGAGATGGGCTAGTCAATGATAATTACTAGTCCTTTTCCTTTGAGTTGTGGGTATCTG
TAAATTCTGCTAGACCTTTGCTGGAAAACTTGTAAATTCTGCTAGACCCTCTGTAAATTCCGCTAGACCT
TTGTGTGTTTTTTTTGTTTATATTCAAGTGGTTATAATTTATAGAATAAAGAAAGAATAAAAAAAGATAA
AAAGAATAGATCCCAGCCCTGTGTATAACTCACTACTTTAGTCAGTTCCGCAGTATTACAAAAGGATGTC
GCAAACGCTGTTTGCTCCTCTACAAAACAGACCTTAAAACCCTAAAGGCTTAAGTAGCACCCTCGCAAGC
TCGGGCAAATCGCTGAATATTCCTTTTGTCTCCGACCATCAGGCACCTGAGTCGCTGTCTTTTTCGTGAC
ATTCAGTTCGCTGCGCTCACGGCTCTGGCAGTGAATGGGGGTAAATGGCACTACAGGCGCCTTTTATGGA
TTCATGCAAGGAAACTACCCATAATACAAGAAAAGCCCGTCACGGGCTTCTCAGGGCGTTTTATGGCGGG
TCTGCTATGTGGTGCTATCTGACTTTTTGCTGTTCAGCAGTTCCTGCCCTCTGATTTTCCAGTCTGACCA
CTTCGGATTATCCCGTGACAGGTCATTCAGACTGGCTAATGCACCCAGTAAGGCAGCGGTATCATCAACA
GGCTTACCCGTCGTACGGTCAAGAGGACATCCGGGCAAATGCAACGAAAGGCTCAGTCGAAAGACTGGGC
CTTTCGTTGCGCTGCGGAGACTTAGGGACCCTAATACAAGAAAGTTTGTTCATTAGGCACCCCGGGCTTT
ACTCGTAAAGCTTCCGGCGCGTATGTTGTGTCGACCGACCTGCAGGTGCAGTAAGGAGGAAAAAAAAATG
AAATTTGGAAACTTTTTGCTTACATACCAACCTCCCCAATTTTCCCAAACAGAGGTAATGAAACGTTTGG
TTAAATTAGGTCGCATCTCTGAGGAGTGTGGTTTTGATACCGTATGGTTACTGGAGCATCATTTCACGGA
GTTTGGTTTGCTTGGTAACCCTTATGTCGCTGCTGCATATTTACTTGGCGCGACTAAAAAATTGAATGTA
GGAACTGCCGCTATTGTTCTTCCCACAGCCCATCCAGTACGCCAACTTGAAGATGTGAATTTATTGGATC
AAATGTCAAAAGGACGATTTCGGTTTGGTATTTGCCGAGGGCTTTACAACAAGGACTTTCGCGTATTCGG
CACAGATATGAATAACAGTCGCGCCTTAGCGGAATGCTGGTACGGGCTGATAAAGAATGGCATGACAGAG
GGATATATGGAAGCTGATAATGAACATATCAAGTTCCATAAGGTAAAAGTAAACCCCGCGGCGTATAGCA
GAGGTGGCGCACCGGTTTATGTGGTGGCTGAATCAGCTTCGACGACTGAGTGGGCTGCTCAATTTGGCCT
ACCGATGATATTAAGTTGGATTATAAATACTAACGAAAAGAAAGCACAACTTGAGCTTTATAATGAAGTG
GCTCAAGAATATGGGCACGATATTCATAATATCGACCATTGCTTATCATATATAACATCTGTAGATCATG
ACTCAATTAAAGCGAAAGAGATTTGCCGGAAATTTCTGGGGCATTGGTATGATTCTTATGTGAATGCTAC
GACTATTTTTGATGATTCAGACCAAACAAGAGGTTATGATTTCAATAAAGGGCAGTGGCGTGACTTTGTA
TTAAAAGGACATAAAGATACTAATCGCCGTATTGATTACAGTTACGAAATCAATCCCGTGGGAACGCCGC
AGGAATGTATTGACATAATTCAAAAAGACATTGATGCTACAGGAATATCAAATATTTGTTGTGGATTTGA
AGCTAATGGAACAGTAGACGAAATTATTGCTTCCATGAAGCTCTTCCAGTCTGATGTCATGCCATTTCTT
AAAGAAAAACAACGTTCGCTATTATATTATGGCGGTGGCGGTAGCGGCGGTGGCGGTAGCGGCGGTGGCG
GTAGCGGCGGTGGCGGTAGCAAATTTGGATTGTTCTTCCTTAACTTCATCAATTCAACAACTGTTCAAGA
ACAGAGTATAGTTCGCATGCAGGAAATAACGGAGTATGTTGATAAGTTGAATTTTGAACAGATTTTAGTG
TATGAAAATCATTTTTCAGATAATGGTGTTGTCGGCGCTCCTCTGACTGTTTCTGGTTTTCTGCTCGGTT
TAACAGAGAAAATTAAAATTGGTTCATTAAATCACATCATTACAACTCATCATCCTGTCCGCATAGCGGA
GGAAGCTTGCTTATTGGATCAGTTAAGTGAAGGGAGATTTATTTTAGGGTTTAGTGATTGCGAAAAAAAA
GATGAAATGCATTTTTTTAATCGCCCGGTTGAATATCAACAGCAACTATTTGAAGAGTGTTATGAAATCA
TTAACGATGCTTTAACAACAGGCTATTGTAATCCAGATAACGATTTTTATAGCTTCCCTAAAATATCTGT
AAATCCCCATGCTTATACGCCAGGCGGACCTCGGAAATATGTAACAGCAACCAGTCATCATATTGTTGAG
TGGGCGGCCAAAAAAGGTATTCCTCTCATCTTTAAGTGGGATGATTCTAATGATGTTAGATATGAATATG
CTGAAAGATATAAAGCCGTTGCGGATAAATATGACGTTGACCTATCAGAGATAGACCATCAGTTAATGAT
ATTAGTTAACTATAACGAAGATAGTAATAAAGCTAAACAAGAGACGCGTGCATTTATTAGTGATTATGTT
CTTGAAATGCACCCTAATGAAAATTTCGAAAATAAACTTGAAGAAATAATTGCAGAAAACGCTGTCGGAA
ATTATACGGAGTGTATAACTGCGGCTAAGTTGGCAATTGAAAAGTGTGGTGCGAAAAGTGTATTGCTGTC
CTTTGAACCAATGAATGATTTGATGAGCCAAAAAAATGTAATCAATATTGTTGATGATAATATTAAGAAG
TACCACACGGAATATACCTAAACGGAGCCAATGTACGCAAAAAACCCCGCTTCAGCGGGGTTTTTTCGCC
AAAAAAAACCCCGCCCTGTCAGGGGCGGGGTTTTTTTTTAGGGCCCTACTGACTGTTA
[1323 nt withheld, positions 4119-5441]
CTTGTCATCGTCGTCCTTGTAGTCAACATTCGAATCAGAGGTGCCATTGAGCAGCCAGTCAACACTTACG
CCAAGAGCTGACGCAAGTTCTGGTAAAAAGCGTGGTCGCTTAGTTTTACCGTTTTCGAGCTGCTCTATAG
ACTGCTGGGTAGTCCCCACCTTTTGAGCAAGTTCAGCCTGGTTAAGTCCAAGCTGAATTCTTTTGCTTTT
TACCCTGCTGCTGATACTAGCTCTAACCATGCTAATCAATGGATATTTCCCTTTGGGCTCAACGTGCCCA
ACAAATCTAACATTCGAATCAGAGGTGCCATTGAGCAGCCAGTCAACACTTACGCCAAGAGCTGACGCAA
GTTCTGGTAAAAAGCGTGGTCGCTTAGTTTTACCGTTTTCGAGCTGCTCTATAGACTGCTGGGTAGTCCC
CACCTTTTGAGCAAGTTCAGCCTGGTTAAGTCCAAGCTGAATTCTTTTGCTTTTTACCCTGCTGCTGATA
CTCATTTTTTTTTCCTCCTTACTCTAGTAAAAGTTAAACAAAATTATTTGTAGAGGGAAACCGTTGTGGT
CTCCCTGAATATAGATACCGAGCCTTATGCATGCCCGTAAAGTTATCCAGCAACCACTCATAGACCTAGG
GCAGCAGATAGGGACGACGTGGTGTTAGCTGTGCTCTAGAATCCTCAGCGAGTTTGTAGAAACGCAAAAA
GGCCATCCGTCAGGATGGCCTTCTGCTTAATTTGATGCCTGGCAGTTTATGGCGGGCGTCCTGCCCGCCA
CCCTCCGGGCCGTTGCTTCGCAACGTTCAAATCCGCTCCCGGCGGATTTGTCCTACTCAGGAGAGCGTTC
ACCGACAAACAACAGATAAAACGAAAGGCCCAGTCTTTCGACTGAGCCTTTCGTTTTATTTGATGCCTGG
CAGTTCCCTACTCTCGCATGGGGAGACCCCACACTACCATCGGCGCTACGGCGTTTCACTTCTGAGTTCG
GCATGGGGTCAGGTGGGACCACCGCGCTACTGCCGCCAGGCAAATTCTGTTTTATCAGACCGCTTCTGCG
TTCTGATTTAATCTGTATCAGGCTGAAAATCTTCTCTCATCCGCCAAAACAGCCATGCCCATGGCGTTTA
CCAATGCTTAATCAGTGAGGCACCTATCTCAGCGATCTGTCTATTTCGTTCATCCATAGTTGCCTGACTC
CCCGTCGTGTAGATAACTACGATACGGGAGGGCTTACCATCTGGCCCCAGTGCTGCAATGATACCGCGAG
ACCCACGCTCACCGGCTCCAGATTTATCAGCAATAAACCAGCCAGCCGGAAGGGCCGAGCGCAGAAGTGG
TCCTGCAACTTTATCCGCCTCCATCCAGTCTATTAATTGTTGCCGGGAAGCTAGAGTAAGTAGTTCGCCA
GTTAATAGTTTGCGCAACGTTGTTGCCATTGCTACAGGCATCGTGGTGTCACGCTCGTCGTTTGGTATGG
CTTCATTCAGCTCCGGTTCCCAACGATCAAGGCGAGTTACATGATCCCCCATGTTGTGCAAAAAAGCGGT
TAGCTCCTTCGGTCCTCCGATCGTTGTCAGAAGTAAGTTGGCCGCAGTGTTATCACTCATGGTTATGGCA
GCACTGCATAATTCTCTTACTGTCATGCCATCCGTAAGATGCTTTTCTGTGACTGGTGAGTACTCAACCA
AGTCATTCTGAGAATAGTGTATGCGGCGACCGAGTTGCTCTTGCCCAGCGTCAATACGGGATAATACCGC
GCCACATAGCAGAACTTTAAAAGTGCTCATCATTGGAAAACGTTCTTCGGGGCGAAAACTCTCAAGGATC
TTACCGCTGTTGAGATCCAGTTCGATGTAACCCACTCGTGCACCCAACTGATCTTCAGCATCTTTTACTT
TCACCAGCGTTTCTGGGTGAGCAAAAACAGGAAGGCAAAATGCCGCAAAAAAGGGAATAAGGGCGACACG
GAAATGTTGAATACTCATACTCTTCCTTTTTCAATATTATTGAAGCATTTATCAGGGTTATTGTCTCATG
AGCGGATACATATTTGAATGTATTTAGAAAAATAAACAAATAGGGGTTCCGCGCACATTTCCCCGAAAAG
TGCCACCTGACGTCTAAGAAACCATTATTATCATGACATTAACCTATAAAAATAGGCGTATCACGAGGCC
CTTAGGCCAAATAGGCCGT
Features (pLannotate 1.2.2; 14 found; start..end, strand, type, name):
      1..951     -  CDS            Rep101: RepA protein needed for replication with the pSC101 origin; rep101
    999..1221    -  rep_origin     pSC101 ori: low-copy replication origin that requires the Rep101 protein
   1723..1758    -  terminator     rrnB T1 terminator (fragment): Escherichia coli rrnB; transcription terminator T1 from the E. coli rrnB gene
   1888..2967    +  CDS            luxA: LUXA1_PHOLU - Experimental evidence at protein level: Swiss-Prot protein existence level 1. Light-emitting reaction in luminous bacteria. From Photorhabdus luminescens (Xenorhabdus luminescens).
   3031..4011    +  CDS            LuxB: LuxB luciferase subunit; luxB; from the Photorhabdus luminescens bioluminescence operon
   4119..5441    -  CDS            CRBN (sequence withheld): CRBN_HUMAN - Experimental evidence at protein level: Swiss-Prot protein existence level 1. Substrate recognition component of a DCX (DDB1-CUL4-X-box) E3 protein ligase complex that mediates the ubiquitination and subsequent proteasomal degradation of target proteins, such as MEIS2 (Probable). Normal degradation of key regulatory proteins is required for normal limb outgrowth and expression of the fibroblast growth factor FGF8 (PubMed:20223979, PubMed:24328678, PubMed:25043012, PubMed:25108355). Maintains presynaptic glutamate release and consequently cognitive functions, such as memory and lea
   5442..5462    -  CDS            FLAG (fragment): FLAG® epitope tag, followed by an enterokinase cleavage site
   5481..5669    -  CDS            CRO (fragment): RCRO_BP434 - Experimental evidence at protein level: Swiss-Prot protein existence level 1. Cro represses genes normally expressed in early phage development and is necessary for the late stage of lytic growth. It does this by binding to the OL and OR operators regions normally used by the repressor protein for lysogenic maintenance. From Enterobacteria phage 434 (Bacteriophage 434).
   5670..5936    -  CDS            CI (fragment): RPC1_BP434 - Experimental evidence at protein level: Swiss-Prot protein existence level 1. Binds to two sets of three contiguous operator sites in the phage genome. From Enterobacteria phage 434 (Bacteriophage 434).
   6138..6165    -  terminator     rrnB T2 terminator: transcription terminator T2 from the E. coli rrnB gene
   6257..6343    -  terminator     rrnB T1 terminator: Escherichia coli rrnB; transcription terminator T1 from the E. coli rrnB gene
   6345..6460    -  ncRNA          5S rRNA: Accession: RF00001 - 5S ribosomal RNA
   6559..7419    -  CDS            AmpR: β-lactamase; bla; confers resistance to ampicillin, carbenicillin, and related antibiotics
   7420..7524    -  promoter       AmpR promoter: bla
