[The description below was written by a language model from this plasmid's Addgene catalogue record and pLannotate feature annotations shown in this document.]
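Description:
pJM185A is a low-copy bacterial plasmid of about 7.6 kb built on the pSC101 replicon. It carries the pSC101 origin together with the Rep101 (RepA) protein that the origin needs for replication. An ampicillin-resistance gene (β-lactamase, driven by its own bla promoter) provides selection in E. coli. rrnB T1 and T2 terminators, along with an adjacent 5S rRNA segment, sit between the resistance marker and the payload and help insulate the transcription units from one another.

The payload consists of two divergently oriented cassettes. One encodes human cereblon (CRBN), the substrate-recognition subunit of the DDB1–CUL4 E3 ubiquitin ligase complex. CRBN is fused at its N terminus to a phage 434-derived DNA-binding module that the record lists as 434cI_RR69. The annotation detects this module as adjoining 434 cI repressor and 434 Cro fragments, followed by a partial FLAG match that may simply be a short linker between the module and CRBN. The other cassette encodes the Photorhabdus luminescens luciferase subunits luxA and luxB, which give a luminescent readout of transcription.

No promoter or operator was annotated for either cassette, so the record does not state how they are regulated. Pairing a DNA-binding-domain–CRBN fusion with a luxAB reporter is typical of a bacterial two-hybrid-style reporter circuit, in which recruiting a partner protein to DNA-bound CRBN would switch on luciferase. The associated publication concerns continuous evolution of compact degradation tags controlled by molecular glues. On that basis the plasmid plausibly serves as a luciferase assay for glue-dependent binding to CRBN, although the record does not explicitly describe this use.
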