Addgene plasmid #218126: pJM185A
Depositing lab: David Liu. Publication: Continuous evolution of compact protein degradation tags regulated by selective molecular glues. Mercer JAM, DeCarlo SJ, Roy Burman SS, Sreekanth V, Nelson AT, Hunkeler M, Chen PJ, Donovan KA, Kokkonda P, Tiwari PK, Shoba VM, Deb A, Choudhary A, Fischer ES, Liu DR. Science. 2024 Mar 15;383(6688):eadk4422. doi: 10.1126/science.adk4422. Epub 2024 Mar 15. PubMed 38484051.
Backbone
  Vector backbone: SC101
Growth in bacteria
  Bacterial resistance: Ampicillin, 100 μg/mL
  Growth temperature: 37°C
  Growth strain: DH5alpha
  Copy number: Low Copy
Gene/Insert 1
  Gene/Insert name: CRBN
  Species: H. sapiens (human)
  Entrez Gene: CRBN (a.k.a. MRT2, MRT2A)
  Tag / fusion protein: 434cI_RR69 (N terminal on insert)
Gene/Insert 2
  Gene/Insert name: luxAB
Terms and licenses: Academic/Nonprofit Terms; Industry Terms: Not Available to Industry
How to cite: pJM185A was a gift from David Liu (Addgene plasmid # 218126 ; http://n2t.net/addgene:218126 ; RRID:Addgene_218126)
